>Addgene plasmid #143637 | TFORF2845 | addgene full sequence | sequence record 353681 | Addgene NGS Result
GGCTCCGGTGCCCGTCAGTGGGCAGAGCGCACATCGCCCACAGTCCCCGAGAAGTTGGGGGGAGGGGTCG
GCAATTGAACCGGTGCCTAGAGAAGGTGGCGCGGGGTAAACTGGGAAAGTGATGTCGTGTACTGGCTCCG
CCTTTTTCCCGAGGGTGGGGGAGAACCGTATATAAGTGCAGTAGTCGCCGTGAACGTTCTTTTTCGCAAC
GGGTTTGCCGCCAGAACACAGGTAAGTGCCGTGTGTGGTTCCCGCGGGCCTGGCCTCTTTACGGGTTATG
GCCCTTGCGTGCCTTGAATTACTTCCACCTGGCTGCAGTACGTGATTCTTGATCCCGAGCTTCGGGTTGG
AAGTGGGTGGGAGAGTTCGAGGCCTTGCGCTTAAGGAGCCCCTTCGCCTCGTGCTTGAGTTGAGGCCTGG
CCTGGGCGCTGGGGCCGCCGCGTGCGAATCTGGTGGCACCTTCGCGCCTGTCTCGCTGCTTTCGATAAGT
CTCTAGCCATTTAAAATTTTTGATGACCTGCTGCGACGCTTTTTTTCTGGCAAGATAGTCTTGTAAATGC
GGGCCAAGATCTGCACACTGGTATTTCGGTTTTTGGGGCCGCGGGCGGCGACGGGGCCCGTGCGTCCCAG
CGCACATGTTCGGCGAGGCGGGGCCTGCGAGCGCGGCCACCGAGAATCGGACGGGGGTAGTCTCAAGCTG
GCCGGCCTGCTCTGGTGCCTGGCCTCGCGCCGCCGTGTATCGCCCCGCCCTGGGCGGCAAGGCTGGCCCG
GTCGGCACCAGTTGCGTGAGCGGAAAGATGGCCGCTTCCCGGCCCTGCTGCAGGGAGCTCAAAATGGAGG
ACGCGGCGCTCGGGAGAGCGGGCGGGTGAGTCACCCACACAAAGGAAAAGGGCCTTTCCGTCCTCAGCCG
TCGCTTCATGTGACTCCACGGAGTACCGGGCGCCGTCCAGGCACCTCGATTAGTTCTCGAGCTTTTGGAG
TACGTCGTCTTTAGGTTGGGGGGAGGGGTTTTATGCGATGGAGTTTCCCCACACTGAGTGGGTGGAGACT
GAAGTTAGGCCAGCTTGGCACTTGATGTAATTCTCCTTGGAATTTGCCCTTTTTGAGTTTGGATCTTGGT
TCATTCTCAAGCCTCAGACAGTGGTTCAAAGTTTTTTTCTTCCATTTCAGGTGTCGTGAGGCTAGCACCG
CCACCATGGACCGCGGCCGCCCAGCGGGCAGCCCCCTCAGCGCCAGCGCCGAGCCCGCGCCCCTGGCCGC
CGCCATCCGCGACTCGCGTCCCGGGCGGACCGGGCCGGGGCCGGCGGGCCCTGGGGGCGGCTCGCGTTCC
GGGAGCGGGCGGCCGGCGGCGGCGAATGCGGCGCGGGAGCGCAGCCGGGTGCAGACCCTGCGGCACGCTT
TCCTGGAGCTGCAGCGCACGCTGCCGTCCGTGCCGCCCGACACCAAGCTGTCCAAGCTGGACGTGCTGCT
GCTGGCCACCACCTACATCGCGCATCTCACCCGCAGCCTGCAGGACGACGCCGAGGCGCCGGCGGACGCC
GGGTTGGGCGCCCTGCGCGGCGATGGCTACCTGCACCCGGTCAAGAAATGGCCCATGCGATCAAGATTGT
ACATCGGTGCTACTGGTCAGTTTCTGAAGCATTCTGTTTCTGGAGAAAAAACAAATCATGACAACACTCC
AACAGACTCACAGCCTTAGTAATGAACTAGTCCGTAACTTGAAAGTATTTCGATTTCTTGGCTTTATATA
TCTTGTGGAAAGGACGACTAGCGTGAAGTGCTGGCAGCTGCACGCGTTAAGTCGACAATCAACCTCTGGA
TTACAAAATTTGTGAAAGATTGACTGGTATTCTTAACTATGTTGCTCCTTTTACGCTATGTGGATACGCT
GCTTTAATGCCTTTGTATCATGCTATTGCTTCCCGTATGGCTTTCATTTTCTCCTCCTTGTATAAATCCT
GGTTGCTGTCTCTTTATGAGGAGTTGTGGCCCGTTGTCAGGCAACGTGGCGTGGTGTGCACTGTGTTTGC
TGACGCAACCCCCACTGGTTGGGGCATTGCCACCACCTGTCAGCTCCTTTCCGGGACTTTCGCTTTCCCC
CTCCCTATTGCCACGGCGGAACTCATCGCCGCCTGCCTTGCCCGCTGCTGGACAGGGGCTCGGCTGTTGG
GCACTGACAATTCCGTGGTGTTGTCGGGGAAATCATCGTCCTTTCCTTGGCTGCTCGCCTGTGTTGCCAC
CTGGATTCTGCGCGGGACGTCCTTCTGCTACGTCCCTTCGGCCCTCAATCCAGCGGACCTTCCTTCCCGC
GGCCTGCTGCCGGCTCTGCGGCCTCTTCCGCGTCTTCGCCTTCGCCCTCAGACGAGTCGGATCTCCCTTT
GGGCCGCCTCCCCGCGTCGACTTTAAGACCAATGACTTACAAGGCAGCTGTAGATCTTAGCCACTTTTTA
AAAGAAAAGGGGGGACTGGAAGGGCTAATTCACTCCCAACGAAGACAAGATCTGCTTTTTGCTTGTACTG
GGTCTCTCTGGTTAGACCAGATCTGAGCCTGGGAGCTCTCTGGCTAACTAGGGAACCCACTGCTTAAGCC
TCAATAAAGCTTGCCTTGAGTGCTTCAAGTAGTGTGTGCCCGTCTGTTGTGTGACTCTGGTAACTAGAGA
TCCCTCAGACCCTTTTAGTCAGTGTGGAAAATCTCTAGCAGTACGTATAGTAGTTCATGTCATCTTATTA
TTCAGTATTTATAACTTGCAAAGAAATGAATATCAGAGAGTGAGAGGAACTTGTTTATTGCAGCTTATAA
TGGTTACAAATAAAGCAATAGCATCACAAATTTCACAAATAAAGCATTTTTTTCACTGCATTCTAGTTGT
GGTTTGTCCAAACTCATCAATGTATCTTATCATGTCTGGCTCTAGCTATCCCGCCCCTAACTCCGCCCAT
CCCGCCCCTAACTCCGCCCAGTTCCGCCCATTCTCCGCCCCATGGCTGACTAATTTTTTTTATTTATGCA
GAGGCCGAGGCCGCCTCGGCCTCTGAGCTATTCCAGAAGTAGTGAGGAGGCTTTTTTGGAGGCCTAGGGA
CGTACCCAATTCGCCCTATAGTGAGTCGTATTACGCGCGCTCACTGGCCGTCGTTTTACAACGTCGTGAC
TGGGAAAACCCTGGCGTTACCCAACTTAATCGCCTTGCAGCACATCCCCCTTTCGCCAGCTGGCGTAATA
GCGAAGAGGCCCGCACCGATCGCCCTTCCCAACAGTTGCGCAGCCTGAATGGCGAATGGG
[124 nt withheld, positions 3281-3404]
C
[91 nt withheld, positions 3406-3496]
A
[49 nt withheld, positions 3498-3546]
CCTTTGACGTTGGAGTCCACGTTCTTT
[37 nt withheld, positions 3574-3610]
ACCCTATCTCGGTCTATTCTTTTGATTTATAAGGGATTTTGCCGATTTCGGCCTATTGGTTAAAAAATGA
GCTGATTTAACAAAAATTTAACGCGAATTTTAACAAAATATTAACGCTTACAATTTAGGTGGCACTTTTC
GGGGAAATGTGCGCGGAACCCCTATTTGTTTATTTTTCTAAATACATTCAAATATGTATCCGCTCATGAG
ACAATAACCCTGATAAATGCTTCAATAATATTGAAAAAGGAAGAGTATGAGTATTCAACATTTCCGTGTC
GCCCTTATTCCCTTTTTTGCGGCATTTTGCCTTCCTGTTTTTGCTCACCCAGAAACGCTGGTGAAAGTAA
AAGATGCTGAAGATCAGTTGGGTGCACGAGTGGGTTACATCGAACTGGATCTCAACAGCGGTAAGATCCT
TGAGAGTTTTCGCCCCGAAGAACGTTTTCCAATGATGAGCACTTTTAAAGTTCTGCTATGTGGCGCGGTA
TTATCCCGTATTGACGCCGGGCAAGAGCAACTCGGTCGCCGCATACACTATTCTCAGAATGACTTGGTTG
AGTACTCACCAGTCACAGAAAAGCATCTTACGGATGGCATGACAGTAAGAGAATTATGCAGTGCTGCCAT
AACCATGAGTGATAACACTGCGGCCAACTTACTTCTGACAACGATCGGAGGACCGAAGGAGCTAACCGCT
TTTTTGCACAACATGGGGGATCATGTAACTCGCCTTGATCGTTGGGAACCGGAGCTGAATGAAGCCATAC
CAAACGACGAGCGTGACACCACGATGCCTGTAGCAATGGCAACAACGTTGCGCAAACTATTAACTGGCGA
ACTACTTACTCTAGCTTCCCGGCAACAATTAATAGACTGGATGGAGGCGGATAAAGTTGCAGGACCACTT
CTGCGCTCGGCCCTTCCGGCTGGCTGGTTTATTGCTGATAAATCTGGAGCCGGTGAGCGTGGGTCTCGCG
GTATCATTGCAGCACTGGGGCCAGATGGTAAGCCCTCCCGTATCGTAGTTATCTACACGACGGGGAGTCA
GGCAACTATGGATGAACGAAATAGACAGATCGCTGAGATAGGTGCCTCACTGATTAAGCATTGGTAACTG
TCAGACCAAGTTTACTCATATATACTTTAGATTGATTTAAAACTTCATTTTTAATTTAAAAGGATCTAGG
TGAAGATCCTTTTTGATAATCTCATGACCAAAATCCCTTAACGTGAGTTTTCGTTCCACTGAGCGTCAGA
CCCCGTAGAAAAGATCAAAGGATCTTCTTGAGATCCTTTTTTTCTGCGCGTAATCTGCTGCTTGCAAACA
AAAAAACCACCGCTACCAGCGGTGGTTTGTTTGCCGGATCAAGAGCTACCAACTCTTTTTCCGAAGGTAA
CTGGCTTCAGCAGAGCGCAGATACCAAATACTGTTCTTCTAGTGTAGCCGTAGTTAGGCCACCACTTCAA
GAACTCTGTAGCACCGCCTACATACCTCGCTCTGCTAATCCTGTTACCAGTGGCTGCTGCCAGTGGCGAT
AAGTCGTGTCTTACCGGGTTGGACTCAAGACGATAGTTACCGGATAAGGCGCAGCGGTCGGGCTGAACGG
GGGGTTCGTGCACACAGCCCAGCTTGGAGCGAACGACCTACACCGAACTGAGATACCTACAGCGTGAGCT
ATGAGAAAGCGCCACGCTTCCCGAAGGGAGAAAGGCGGACAGGTATCCGGTAAGCGGCAGGGTCGGAACA
GGAGAGCGCACGAGGGAGCTTCCAGGGGGAAACGCCTGGTATCTTTATAGTCCTGTCGGGTTTCGCCACC
TCTGACTTGAGCGTCGATTTTTGTGATGCTCGTCAGGGGGGCGGAGCCTATGGAAAAACGCCAGCAACGC
GGCCTTTTTACGGTTCCTGGCCTTTTGCTGGCCTTTTGCTCACATGTTCTTTCCTGCGTTATCCCCTGAT
TCTGTGGATAACCGTATTACCGCCTTTGAGTGAGCTGATACCGCTCGCCGCAGCCGAACGACCGAGCGCA
GCGAGTCAGTGAGCGAGGAAGCGGAAGAGCGCCCAATACGCAAACCGCCTCTCCCCGCGCGTTGGCCGAT
TCATTAATGCAGCTGGCACGACAGGTTTCCCGACTGGAAAGCGGGCAGTGAGCGCAACGCAATTAATGTG
AGTTAGCTCACTCATTAGGCACCCCAGGCTTTACACTTTATGCTTCCGGCTCGTATGTTGTGTGGAATTG
TGAGCGGATAACAATTTCACACAGGAAACAGCTATGACCATGATTACGCCAAGCGCGCAATTAACCCTCA
CTAAAGGGAACAAAAGCTGGAGCTGCAAGCTTAATGTAGTCTTATGCAATACTCTTGTAGTCTTGCAACA
TGGTAACGATGAGTTAGCAACATGCCTTACAAGGAGAGAAAAAGCACCGTGCATGCCGATTGGTGGAAGT
AAGGTGGTACGATCGTGCCTTATTAGGAAGGCAACAGACGGGTCTGACATGGATTGGACGAACCACTGAA
TTGCCGCATTGCAGAGATATTGTATTTAAGTGCCTAGCTCGATACATAAACGGGTCTCTCTGGTTAGACC
AGATCTGAGCCTGGGAGCTCTCTGGCTAACTAGGGAACCCACTGCTTAAGCCTCAATAAAGCTTGCCTTG
AGTGCTTCAAGTAGTGTGTGCCCGTCTGTTGTGTGACTCTGGTAACTAGAGATCCCTCAGACCCTTTTAG
TCAGTGTGGAAAATCTCTAGCAGTGGCGCCCGAACAGGGACTTGAAAGCGAAAGGGAAACCAGAGGAGCT
CTCTCGACGCAGGACTCGGCTTGCTGAAGCGCGCACGGCAAGAGGCGAGGGGCGGCGACTGGTGAGTACG
CCAAAAATTTTGACTAGCGGAGGCTAGAAGGAGAGAGATGGGTGCGAGAGCGTCAGTATTAAGCGGGGGA
GAATTAGATCGCGATGGGAAAAAATTCGGTTAAGGCCAGGGGGAAAGAAAAAATATAAATTAAAACATAT
AGTATGGGCAAGCAGGGAGCTAGAACGATTCGCAGTTAATCCTGGCCTGTTAGAAACATCAGAAGGCTGT
AGACAAATACTGGGACAGCTACAACCATCCCTTCAGACAGGATCAGAAGAACTTAGATCATTATATAATA
CAGTAGCAACCCTCTATTGTGTGCATCAAAGGATAGAGATAAAAGACACCAAGGAAGCTTTAGACAAGAT
AGAGGAAGAGCAAAACAAAAGTAAGACCACCGCACAGCAAGCGGCCGCTGATCTTCAGACCTGGAGGAGG
AGATATGAGGGACAATTGGAGAAGTGAATTATATAAATATAAAGTAGTAAAAATTGAACCATTAGGAGTA
GCACCCACCAAGGCAAAGAGAAGAGTGGTGCAGAGAGAAAAAAGAGCAGTGGGAATAGGAGCTTTGTTCC
TTGGGTTCTTGGGAGCAGCAGGAAGCACTATGGGCGCAGCGTCAATGACGCTGACGGTACAGGCCAGACA
ATTATTGTCTGGTATAGTGCAGCAGCAGAACAATTTGCTGAGGGCTATTGAGGCGCAACAGCATCTGTTG
CAACTCACAGTCTGGGGCATCAAGCAGCTCCAGGCAAGAATCCTGGCTGTGGAAAGATACCTAAAGGATC
AACAGCTCCTGGGGATTTGGGGTTGCTCTGGAAAACTCATTTGCACCACTGCTGTGCCTTGGAATGCTAG
TTGGAGTAATAAATCTCTGGAACAGATTTGGAATCACACGACCTGGATGGAGTGGGACAGAGAAATTAAC
AATTACACAAGCTTAATACACTCCTTAATTGAAGAATCGCAAAACCAGCAAGAAAAGAATGAACAAGAAT
TATTGGAATTAGATAAATGGGCAAGTTTGTGGAATTGGTTTAACATAACAAATTGGCTGTGGTATATAAA
ATTATTCATAATGATAGTAGGAGGCTTGGTAGGTTTAAGAATAGTTTTTGCTGTACTTTCTATAGTGAAT
AGAGTTAGGCAGGGATATTCACCATTATCGTTTCAGACCCACCTCCCAACCCCGAGGGGACCCATGCATT
GCATCTCAATTAGTCAGCAACCAGGTGTGGAAAGTCCCCAGGCTCCCCAGCAGGCAGAAGTATGCAAAGC
ATGCGTCTCAATTAGTCAGCAACCATAGTCCCGCCCCTAACTCCGCCCATCCCGCCCCTAACTCCGCCCA
GTTCCGCCCATTCTCCGCCCCATGGCTGACTAATTTTTTTTATTTATGCAGAGGCCGAGGCCGCCTCGGC
CTCTGAGCTATTCCAGAAGTAGTGAGGAGGCTTTTTTGGAGGCCTAGGCTTTTGCAAAAAGCTTTCTAGA
GGTACCACCGGAGCTTACCATGACCGAGTACAAGCCCACGGTGCGCCTCGCCACCCGCGACGACGTCCCC
AGGGCCGTACGCACCCTCGCCGCCGCGTTCGCCGACTACCCCGCCACGCGCCACACCGTCGATCCGGACC
GCCACATCGAGCGGGTCACCGAGCTGCAAGAACTCTTCCTCACGCGCGTCGGGCTCGACATCGGCAAGGT
GTGGGTCGCGGACGACGGCGCCGCCGTGGCGGTCTGGACCACGCCGGAGAGCGTCGAAGCGGGGGCGGTG
TTCGCCGAGATCGGCCCGCGCATGGCCGAGTTGAGCGGTTCCCGGCTGGCCGCGCAGCAACAGATGGAAG
GCCTCCTGGCGCCGCACCGGCCCAAGGAGCCCGCGTGGTTCCTGGCCACCGTCGGCGTCTCGCCCGACCA
CCAGGGCAAGGGTCTGGGCAGCGCCGTCGTGCTCCCCGGAGTGGAGGCGGCCGAGCGCGCCGGGGTGCCC
GCCTTCCTGGAGACCTCCGCGCCCCGCAACCTCCCCTTCTACGAGCGGCTCGGCTTCACCGTCACCGCCG
ACGTCGAGGTGCCCGAAGGACCGCGCACCTGGTGCATGACCCGCAAGCCCGGTGCCAGTTAACGAATTCT
AGATCTTGAGACAAATGGCAGTATTCATCCACAATTTTAAAAGAAAAGGGGGGATTGGGGGGTACAGTGC
AGGGGAAAGAATAGTAGACATAATAGCAACAGACATACAAACTAAAGAATTACAAAAACAAATTACAAAA
ATTCAAAATTTTCGGGTTTATTACAGGGACAGCAGAGATCCACTTTGGCGCCGGCTCGAGGCCTGCAGGT
GCAAAGATGGATAAAGTTTTAAACAGAGAGGAATCTTTGCAGCTAATGGACCTTCTAGGTCTTGAAAGGA
GTGGGAATT
Features (pLannotate 1.2.2; 31 found; start..end, strand, type, name):
      1..1179    +  promoter       EF-1α promoter: strong constitutive promoter for human elongation factor EF-1α
   1196..1696    +  CDS            TCF24: TCF24_HUMAN - Experimental evidence at protein level: Swiss-Prot protein existence level 1. Putative transcription factor. From Homo sapiens (Human).
   1712..1765    +  promoter       U6 promoter (fragment): RNA polymerase III promoter for human U6 snRNA
   1807..2395    +  misc_feature   WPRE: woodchuck hepatitis virus posttranscriptional regulatory element
   2446..2465    +  misc_feature   cPPT/CTS (fragment): central polypurine tract and central termination sequence of HIV-1
   2467..2700    +  LTR            3' LTR (ΔU3): self-inactivating 3' long terminal repeat (LTR) from HIV-1
   2778..2899    +  polyA_signal   SV40 poly(A) signal: SV40 polyadenylation signal
   2939..3074    +  rep_origin     SV40 ori: SV40 origin of replication
   3095..3113    -  promoter       T7 promoter: promoter for bacteriophage T7 RNA polymerase
   3121..3276    +  CDS            lacZα (fragment): LacZα fragment of β-galactosidase; lacZ fragment
   3281..3709    +  rep_origin     f1 ori (sequence partly withheld): f1 bacteriophage origin of replication; arrow indicates direction of (+) strand synthesis
   3762..3866    +  promoter       AmpR promoter: bla
   3867..4727    +  CDS            AmpR: β-lactamase; bla; confers resistance to ampicillin, carbenicillin, and related antibiotics
   4898..5486    +  rep_origin     ori: high-copy-number ColE1/pMB1/pBR322/pUC origin of replication
   5669..5761    +  CDS            lacI (fragment): lac repressor; lacI; The lac repressor binds to the lac operator to inhibit transcription in E. coli. This inhibition can be relieved by adding lactose or isopropyl-β-D-thiogalactopyranoside (IPTG).
   5774..5795    +  protein_bind   CAP binding site: CAP binding activates transcription in the presence of cAMP. E. coli catabolite activator protein
   5810..5840    +  promoter       lac promoter: promoter for the E. coli lac operon
   5848..5864    +  protein_bind   lac operator: The lac repressor binds to the lac operator to inhibit transcription in E. coli. This inhibition can be relieved by adding lactose or isopropyl-β-D-thiogalactopyranoside (IPTG). lac repressor encoded by lacI
   5909..5927    +  promoter       T3 promoter: promoter for bacteriophage T3 RNA polymerase
   5955..6181    +  promoter       RSV promoter: Rous sarcoma virus enhancer/promoter
   6182..6362    +  LTR            5' LTR (truncated): truncated 5' long terminal repeat (LTR) from HIV-1
   6409..6534    +  misc_feature   HIV-1 Ψ: packaging signal of human immunodeficiency virus type 1
   6518..6881    +  CDS            HIV-1 gag (fragment): gag protein from human immunodeficiency virus 1; gag
   7027..7260    +  misc_feature   RRE: The Rev response element (RRE) of HIV-1 allows for Rev-dependent mRNA export from the nucleus to the cytoplasm.
   7637..7663    +  CDS            Rev (fragment): human immunodeficiency virus 1 (HIV-1) Rev protein; rev; enhances nuclear export of unspliced and incompletely spliced viral mRNAs
   7670..7693    +  promoter       SV40 promoter (fragment): SV40 early promoter
   7694..7765    +  promoter       SV40 promoter (fragment): SV40 enhancer and early promoter
   7789..7924    +  rep_origin     SV40 ori: SV40 origin of replication
   7970..8566    +  CDS            PuroR (fragment): puromycin N-acetyltransferase; pac from Streptomyces; confers resistance to puromycin
   8615..8732    +  misc_feature   cPPT/CTS: central polypurine tract and central termination sequence of HIV-1
   8797..8863    +  CDS            small t antigen (fragment): SV40 (simian virus 40) small t antigen
