[The description below was written by a language model from this plasmid's Addgene catalogue record and pLannotate feature annotations shown in this document.]
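Description:
TFORF2845 is a lentiviral mammalian expression plasmid built on the pLX_TRC317 backbone and carrying the human TCF24 open reading frame (also known as bHLHa25), a putative transcription factor. It belongs to a barcoded transcription factor ORF collection in which each clone carries a unique 24-bp barcode, so that the overexpressed factor can be identified in pooled screens. The ORF portion was made by gene synthesis. In bacteria the plasmid replicates from a high-copy ColE1/pUC-type origin and is selected with ampicillin through the β-lactamase gene. An f1 origin and leftover lac, T7 and T3 cloning-vector elements are also present. The depositor warns that the plasmid can recombine, as LTR-containing lentiviral plasmids often do.

The sequenced record is 8,869 nt. The viral genome is transcribed from an RSV promoter fused to a truncated HIV-1 5' LTR, followed by the Ψ packaging signal, a gag fragment and the RRE for Rev-dependent nuclear export. This layout is typical of third-generation vectors. Next comes an SV40 early promoter driving puromycin N-acetyltransferase, which allows selection of transduced cells, followed by the cPPT/CTS element that aids nuclear import. The EF-1α promoter then drives constitutive expression of TCF24. WPRE lies downstream and boosts transcript stability and expression, and the self-inactivating ΔU3 3' LTR closes the provirus, with an SV40 poly(A) signal beyond it. The barcode is not annotated as a feature. It may lie between the ORF and WPRE, where a short U6-like fragment is called, but the record does not state its position. The construct is used to produce lentivirus for stable TCF24 overexpression, for example in directed differentiation screens.
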