Addgene plasmid #143637: TFORF2845
Purpose: Lentiviral vector for overexpressing transcription factor ORFs with unique 24-bp barcodes. Barcodes facilitate identification of transcription factors in pooled screens.
Depositing lab: Feng Zhang. Depositing organization: Broad Institute. Publication: A transcription factor atlas of directed differentiation. Joung J, Ma S, Tay T, Geiger-Schuller KR, Kirchgatterer PC, Verdine VK, Guo B, Arias-Garcia MA, Allen WE, Singh A, Kuksenko O, Abudayyeh OO, Gootenberg JS, Fu Z, Macrae RK, Buenrostro JD, Regev A, Zhang F. Cell. 2023 Jan 5;186(1):209-229.e26. doi: 10.1016/j.cell.2022.11.026. PubMed 36608654.
Backbone
  Vector backbone: pLX_TRC317
  Backbone manufacturer: Broad Institute Genetic Perturbation Platform
  Backbone size w/o insert (bp): 8264
  Vector type: Mammalian Expression, Lentiviral
  Selectable markers: Puromycin
Growth in bacteria
  Bacterial resistance: Ampicillin, 100 μg/mL
  Growth temperature: 37°C
  Growth strain: NEB Stable
  Copy number: High Copy
Gene/Insert
  Gene/Insert name: TCF24
  Species: H. sapiens (human)
  Insert size (bp): 605
  Entrez Gene: TCF24 (a.k.a. bHLHa25)
  Promoter: EF1a
  Cloning method: Unknown
  Sequencing primers: 5′ GGGTGGAGACTGAAGTTAGGCCAG; 3′ CACATAGCGTAAAAGGAGCAACATAG
Terms and licenses: Academic/Nonprofit Terms; Industry Terms: Not Available to Industry
Depositor comments: NM_001193502,XM_017012940,ENST00000563496 . The transcription factor ORF portion of this plasmid was synthesized by Genewiz. Please test multiple small colonies in case of plasmid recombination. To make this collection available in a timely manner, a portion of this collection was not fully sequenced by Addgene. If an Addgene verified full plasmid sequence is not available, please contact us prior to placing an order to request the full sequence.
How to cite: TFORF2845 was a gift from Feng Zhang (Addgene plasmid # 143637 ; http://n2t.net/addgene:143637 ; RRID:Addgene_143637)
