>Addgene plasmid #143637 | TFORF2845 | depositor partial sequence | sequence record 283041 | Insert
ACCGCCACCATGGACCGCGGCCGCCCAGCGGGCAGCCCCCTCAGCGCCAGCGCCGAGCCCGCGCCCCTGG
CCGCCGCCATCCGCGACTCGCGTCCCGGGCGGACCGGGCCGGGGCCGGCGGGCCCTGGGGGCGGCTCGCG
TTCCGGGAGCGGGCGGCCGGCGGCGGCGAATGCGGCGCGGGAGCGCAGCCGGGTGCAGACCCTGCGGCAC
GCTTTCCTGGAGCTGCAGCGCACGCTGCCGTCCGTGCCGCCCGACACCAAGCTGTCCAAGCTGGACGTGC
TGCTGCTGGCCACCACCTACATCGCGCATCTCACCCGCAGCCTGCAGGACGACGCCGAGGCGCCGGCGGA
CGCCGGGTTGGGCGCCCTGCGCGGCGATGGCTACCTGCACCCGGTCAAGAAATGGCCCATGCGATCAAGA
TTGTACATCGGTGCTACTGGTCAGTTTCTGAAGCATTCTGTTTCTGGAGAAAAAACAAATCATGACAACA
CTCCAACAGACTCACAGCCTTAGTAATGAACTAGTCCGTAACTTGAAAGTATTTCGATTTCTTGGCTTTA
TATATCTTGTGGAAAGGACGACTAGCGTGAAGTGCTGGCAGCTGC
