>Addgene plasmid #143637 | TFORF2845 | depositor partial sequence | sequence record 283042 | Barcode
CTAGCGTGAAGTGCTGGCAGCTGC
